Addgene plasmid #143087: TFORF0965
Purpose: Lentiviral vector for overexpressing transcription factor ORFs with unique 24-bp barcodes. Barcodes facilitate identification of transcription factors in pooled screens.
Depositing lab: Feng Zhang. Depositing organization: Broad Institute. Publication: A transcription factor atlas of directed differentiation. Joung J, Ma S, Tay T, Geiger-Schuller KR, Kirchgatterer PC, Verdine VK, Guo B, Arias-Garcia MA, Allen WE, Singh A, Kuksenko O, Abudayyeh OO, Gootenberg JS, Fu Z, Macrae RK, Buenrostro JD, Regev A, Zhang F. Cell. 2023 Jan 5;186(1):209-229.e26. doi: 10.1016/j.cell.2022.11.026. PubMed 36608654.
Backbone
  Vector backbone: pLX_TRC317
  Backbone manufacturer: Broad Institute Genetic Perturbation Platform
  Backbone size w/o insert (bp): 8264
  Vector type: Mammalian Expression, Lentiviral
  Selectable markers: Puromycin
Growth in bacteria
  Bacterial resistance: Ampicillin, 100 μg/mL
  Growth temperature: 37°C
  Growth strain: NEB Stable
  Copy number: High Copy
Gene/Insert
  Gene/Insert name: ZNF493
  Species: H. sapiens (human)
  Insert size (bp): 2042
  Entrez Gene: ZNF493 (a.k.a. FLJ36504)
  Promoter: EF1a
  Cloning method: Unknown
  Sequencing primers: 5′ GGGTGGAGACTGAAGTTAGGCCAG; 3′ CACATAGCGTAAAAGGAGCAACATAG
Terms and licenses: Academic/Nonprofit Terms; Industry Terms: Not Available to Industry
Depositor comments: NM_175910,ENST00000355504 . The transcription factor ORF portion of this plasmid was synthesized by Genewiz. Please test multiple small colonies in case of plasmid recombination. To make this collection available in a timely manner, a portion of this collection was not fully sequenced by Addgene. If an Addgene verified full plasmid sequence is not available, please contact us prior to placing an order to request the full sequence.
How to cite: TFORF0965 was a gift from Feng Zhang (Addgene plasmid # 143087 ; http://n2t.net/addgene:143087 ; RRID:Addgene_143087)
