[The description below was written by a language model from this plasmid's Addgene catalogue record and pLannotate feature annotations shown in this document.]
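Description:
TFORF0965 is a third-generation, self-inactivating lentiviral expression plasmid built on the pLX_TRC317 backbone and carrying the human zinc-finger transcription factor ZNF493 as its open reading frame. It belongs to a barcoded transcription factor ORF collection in which each construct bears a unique 24-bp barcode, so that the factor delivered to a cell can be identified by sequencing in pooled overexpression screens. In bacteria the plasmid is maintained through a high-copy ColE1/pUC-type origin and ampicillin resistance (AmpR). An f1 origin and remnants of a lac/T7/T3 cloning region are also present in the backbone. The depositor notes that the plasmid can recombine.

The viral genome is transcribed from an RSV promoter fused to a truncated HIV-1 5' LTR. It contains the Ψ packaging signal with a gag fragment, the Rev response element for nuclear export of the full-length RNA, a cPPT/CTS to aid nuclear import, and a ΔU3 3' LTR that inactivates the LTR promoter after integration. Within the provirus, an SV40 promoter drives puromycin N-acetyltransferase for selection of transduced mammalian cells. A downstream EF-1α promoter drives the roughly 2 kb synthesized ZNF493 ORF, followed by a WPRE to enhance transcript stability and expression.

The automated annotation does not label ZNF493 itself. It marks only a short ZNF138-like fragment at the start of the ORF region, most likely reflecting homology among related zinc-finger proteins. The barcode is likewise not annotated, so its position is not stated. The short U6 promoter, small t antigen and Rev fragments appear to be partial matches or backbone remnants rather than functional elements.
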