Features (pLannotate 1.2.2; 31 found; start..end, strand, type, name):
      5..231     +  promoter       RSV promoter: Rous sarcoma virus enhancer/promoter
    232..412     +  LTR            5' LTR (truncated): truncated 5' long terminal repeat (LTR) from HIV-1
    459..584     +  misc_feature   HIV-1 Ψ: packaging signal of human immunodeficiency virus type 1
    568..931     +  CDS            HIV-1 gag (fragment): gag protein from human immunodeficiency virus 1; gag
   1077..1310    +  misc_feature   RRE: The Rev response element (RRE) of HIV-1 allows for Rev-dependent mRNA export from the nucleus to the cytoplasm.
   1687..1713    +  CDS            Rev (fragment): human immunodeficiency virus 1 (HIV-1) Rev protein; rev; enhances nuclear export of unspliced and incompletely spliced viral mRNAs
   1720..1743    +  promoter       SV40 promoter (fragment): SV40 early promoter
   1744..1815    +  promoter       SV40 promoter (fragment): SV40 enhancer and early promoter
   1839..1974    +  rep_origin     SV40 ori: SV40 origin of replication
   2020..2616    +  CDS            PuroR (fragment): puromycin N-acetyltransferase; pac from Streptomyces; confers resistance to puromycin
   2665..2782    +  misc_feature   cPPT/CTS: central polypurine tract and central termination sequence of HIV-1
   2847..2913    +  CDS            small t antigen (fragment): SV40 (simian virus 40) small t antigen
   2920..4098    +  promoter       EF-1α promoter: strong constitutive promoter for human elongation factor EF-1α
   4112..4261    +  CDS            ZNF138 (fragment): ZN138_HUMAN - Experimental evidence at protein level: Swiss-Prot protein existence level 1. May be involved in transcriptional regulation as a repressor. From Homo sapiens (Human).
   6068..6121    +  promoter       U6 promoter (fragment): RNA polymerase III promoter for human U6 snRNA
   6163..6751    +  misc_feature   WPRE: woodchuck hepatitis virus posttranscriptional regulatory element
   6802..6821    +  misc_feature   cPPT/CTS (fragment): central polypurine tract and central termination sequence of HIV-1
   6823..7056    +  LTR            3' LTR (ΔU3): self-inactivating 3' long terminal repeat (LTR) from HIV-1
   7134..7255    +  polyA_signal   SV40 poly(A) signal: SV40 polyadenylation signal
   7295..7430    +  rep_origin     SV40 ori: SV40 origin of replication
   7451..7469    -  promoter       T7 promoter: promoter for bacteriophage T7 RNA polymerase
   7477..7632    +  CDS            lacZα (fragment): LacZα fragment of β-galactosidase; lacZ fragment
   7637..8065    +  rep_origin     f1 ori (sequence partly withheld): f1 bacteriophage origin of replication; arrow indicates direction of (+) strand synthesis
   8118..8222    +  promoter       AmpR promoter: bla
   8223..9083    +  CDS            AmpR: β-lactamase; bla; confers resistance to ampicillin, carbenicillin, and related antibiotics
   9254..9842    +  rep_origin     ori: high-copy-number ColE1/pMB1/pBR322/pUC origin of replication
  10025..10117   +  CDS            lacI (fragment): lac repressor; lacI; The lac repressor binds to the lac operator to inhibit transcription in E. coli. This inhibition can be relieved by adding lactose or isopropyl-β-D-thiogalactopyranoside (IPTG).
  10130..10151   +  protein_bind   CAP binding site: CAP binding activates transcription in the presence of cAMP. E. coli catabolite activator protein
  10166..10196   +  promoter       lac promoter: promoter for the E. coli lac operon
  10204..10220   +  protein_bind   lac operator: The lac repressor binds to the lac operator to inhibit transcription in E. coli. This inhibition can be relieved by adding lactose or isopropyl-β-D-thiogalactopyranoside (IPTG). lac repressor encoded by lacI
  10265..10283   +  promoter       T3 promoter: promoter for bacteriophage T3 RNA polymerase
>Addgene plasmid #143087 | TFORF0965 | addgene full sequence | sequence record 399011 | Addgene NGS Result
TTAATGTAGTCTTATGCAATACTCTTGTAGTCTTGCAACATGGTAACGATGAGTTAGCAACATGCCTTAC
AAGGAGAGAAAAAGCACCGTGCATGCCGATTGGTGGAAGTAAGGTGGTACGATCGTGCCTTATTAGGAAG
GCAACAGACGGGTCTGACATGGATTGGACGAACCACTGAATTGCCGCATTGCAGAGATATTGTATTTAAG
TGCCTAGCTCGATACATAAACGGGTCTCTCTGGTTAGACCAGATCTGAGCCTGGGAGCTCTCTGGCTAAC
TAGGGAACCCACTGCTTAAGCCTCAATAAAGCTTGCCTTGAGTGCTTCAAGTAGTGTGTGCCCGTCTGTT
GTGTGACTCTGGTAACTAGAGATCCCTCAGACCCTTTTAGTCAGTGTGGAAAATCTCTAGCAGTGGCGCC
CGAACAGGGACTTGAAAGCGAAAGGGAAACCAGAGGAGCTCTCTCGACGCAGGACTCGGCTTGCTGAAGC
GCGCACGGCAAGAGGCGAGGGGCGGCGACTGGTGAGTACGCCAAAAATTTTGACTAGCGGAGGCTAGAAG
GAGAGAGATGGGTGCGAGAGCGTCAGTATTAAGCGGGGGAGAATTAGATCGCGATGGGAAAAAATTCGGT
TAAGGCCAGGGGGAAAGAAAAAATATAAATTAAAACATATAGTATGGGCAAGCAGGGAGCTAGAACGATT
CGCAGTTAATCCTGGCCTGTTAGAAACATCAGAAGGCTGTAGACAAATACTGGGACAGCTACAACCATCC
CTTCAGACAGGATCAGAAGAACTTAGATCATTATATAATACAGTAGCAACCCTCTATTGTGTGCATCAAA
GGATAGAGATAAAAGACACCAAGGAAGCTTTAGACAAGATAGAGGAAGAGCAAAACAAAAGTAAGACCAC
CGCACAGCAAGCGGCCGCTGATCTTCAGACCTGGAGGAGGAGATATGAGGGACAATTGGAGAAGTGAATT
ATATAAATATAAAGTAGTAAAAATTGAACCATTAGGAGTAGCACCCACCAAGGCAAAGAGAAGAGTGGTG
CAGAGAGAAAAAAGAGCAGTGGGAATAGGAGCTTTGTTCCTTGGGTTCTTGGGAGCAGCAGGAAGCACTA
TGGGCGCAGCGTCAATGACGCTGACGGTACAGGCCAGACAATTATTGTCTGGTATAGTGCAGCAGCAGAA
CAATTTGCTGAGGGCTATTGAGGCGCAACAGCATCTGTTGCAACTCACAGTCTGGGGCATCAAGCAGCTC
CAGGCAAGAATCCTGGCTGTGGAAAGATACCTAAAGGATCAACAGCTCCTGGGGATTTGGGGTTGCTCTG
GAAAACTCATTTGCACCACTGCTGTGCCTTGGAATGCTAGTTGGAGTAATAAATCTCTGGAACAGATTTG
GAATCACACGACCTGGATGGAGTGGGACAGAGAAATTAACAATTACACAAGCTTAATACACTCCTTAATT
GAAGAATCGCAAAACCAGCAAGAAAAGAATGAACAAGAATTATTGGAATTAGATAAATGGGCAAGTTTGT
GGAATTGGTTTAACATAACAAATTGGCTGTGGTATATAAAATTATTCATAATGATAGTAGGAGGCTTGGT
AGGTTTAAGAATAGTTTTTGCTGTACTTTCTATAGTGAATAGAGTTAGGCAGGGATATTCACCATTATCG
TTTCAGACCCACCTCCCAACCCCGAGGGGACCCATGCATTGCATCTCAATTAGTCAGCAACCAGGTGTGG
AAAGTCCCCAGGCTCCCCAGCAGGCAGAAGTATGCAAAGCATGCGTCTCAATTAGTCAGCAACCATAGTC
CCGCCCCTAACTCCGCCCATCCCGCCCCTAACTCCGCCCAGTTCCGCCCATTCTCCGCCCCATGGCTGAC
TAATTTTTTTTATTTATGCAGAGGCCGAGGCCGCCTCGGCCTCTGAGCTATTCCAGAAGTAGTGAGGAGG
CTTTTTTGGAGGCCTAGGCTTTTGCAAAAAGCTTTCTAGAGGTACCACCGGAGCTTACCATGACCGAGTA
CAAGCCCACGGTGCGCCTCGCCACCCGCGACGACGTCCCCAGGGCCGTACGCACCCTCGCCGCCGCGTTC
GCCGACTACCCCGCCACGCGCCACACCGTCGATCCGGACCGCCACATCGAGCGGGTCACCGAGCTGCAAG
AACTCTTCCTCACGCGCGTCGGGCTCGACATCGGCAAGGTGTGGGTCGCGGACGACGGCGCCGCCGTGGC
GGTCTGGACCACGCCGGAGAGCGTCGAAGCGGGGGCGGTGTTCGCCGAGATCGGCCCGCGCATGGCCGAG
TTGAGCGGTTCCCGGCTGGCCGCGCAGCAACAGATGGAAGGCCTCCTGGCGCCGCACCGGCCCAAGGAGC
CCGCGTGGTTCCTGGCCACCGTCGGCGTCTCGCCCGACCACCAGGGCAAGGGTCTGGGCAGCGCCGTCGT
GCTCCCCGGAGTGGAGGCGGCCGAGCGCGCCGGGGTGCCCGCCTTCCTGGAGACCTCCGCGCCCCGCAAC
CTCCCCTTCTACGAGCGGCTCGGCTTCACCGTCACCGCCGACGTCGAGGTGCCCGAAGGACCGCGCACCT
GGTGCATGACCCGCAAGCCCGGTGCCAGTTAACGAATTCTAGATCTTGAGACAAATGGCAGTATTCATCC
ACAATTTTAAAAGAAAAGGGGGGATTGGGGGGTACAGTGCAGGGGAAAGAATAGTAGACATAATAGCAAC
AGACATACAAACTAAAGAATTACAAAAACAAATTACAAAAATTCAAAATTTTCGGGTTTATTACAGGGAC
AGCAGAGATCCACTTTGGCGCCGGCTCGAGGCCTGCAGGTGCAAAGATGGATAAAGTTTTAAACAGAGAG
GAATCTTTGCAGCTAATGGACCTTCTAGGTCTTGAAAGGAGTGGGAATTGGCTCCGGTGCCCGTCAGTGG
GCAGAGCGCACATCGCCCACAGTCCCCGAGAAGTTGGGGGGAGGGGTCGGCAATTGAACCGGTGCCTAGA
GAAGGTGGCGCGGGGTAAACTGGGAAAGTGATGTCGTGTACTGGCTCCGCCTTTTTCCCGAGGGTGGGGG
AGAACCGTATATAAGTGCAGTAGTCGCCGTGAACGTTCTTTTTCGCAACGGGTTTGCCGCCAGAACACAG
GTAAGTGCCGTGTGTGGTTCCCGCGGGCCTGGCCTCTTTACGGGTTATGGCCCTTGCGTGCCTTGAATTA
CTTCCACCTGGCTGCAGTACGTGATTCTTGATCCCGAGCTTCGGGTTGGAAGTGGGTGGGAGAGTTCGAG
GCCTTGCGCTTAAGGAGCCCCTTCGCCTCGTGCTTGAGTTGAGGCCTGGCCTGGGCGCTGGGGCCGCCGC
GTGCGAATCTGGTGGCACCTTCGCGCCTGTCTCGCTGCTTTCGATAAGTCTCTAGCCATTTAAAATTTTT
GATGACCTGCTGCGACGCTTTTTTTCTGGCAAGATAGTCTTGTAAATGCGGGCCAAGATCTGCACACTGG
TATTTCGGTTTTTGGGGCCGCGGGCGGCGACGGGGCCCGTGCGTCCCAGCGCACATGTTCGGCGAGGCGG
GGCCTGCGAGCGCGGCCACCGAGAATCGGACGGGGGTAGTCTCAAGCTGGCCGGCCTGCTCTGGTGCCTG
GCCTCGCGCCGCCGTGTATCGCCCCGCCCTGGGCGGCAAGGCTGGCCCGGTCGGCACCAGTTGCGTGAGC
GGAAAGATGGCCGCTTCCCGGCCCTGCTGCAGGGAGCTCAAAATGGAGGACGCGGCGCTCGGGAGAGCGG
GCGGGTGAGTCACCCACACAAAGGAAAAGGGCCTTTCCGTCCTCAGCCGTCGCTTCATGTGACTCCACGG
AGTACCGGGCGCCGTCCAGGCACCTCGATTAGTTCTCGAGCTTTTGGAGTACGTCGTCTTTAGGTTGGGG
GGAGGGGTTTTATGCGATGGAGTTTCCCCACACTGAGTGGGTGGAGACTGAAGTTAGGCCAGCTTGGCAC
TTGATGTAATTCTCCTTGGAATTTGCCCTTTTTGAGTTTGGATCTTGGTTCATTCTCAAGCCTCAGACAG
TGGTTCAAAGTTTTTTTCTTCCATTTCAGGTGTCGTGAGGCTAGCACCGCCACCATGAATGAGTGTAATG
TGCACAAAGAAGGTTATAATGAACTAAACCAGTATTTGACAACTACCCAGAGCAAAATATTTCAATGTGA
TAAATATGTGAAAGTCTTTCATAAACTTTTAAATTCAAATAGACATAACACAAAACATACTGGAAAGAAA
CCTTTCAAATGTAAAAAATGTGGCAAATCATTTTGCATGCTTTTACACCTATGTCAGCATAAAAGAATTC
ATATTAGAGAGAATTCTTACCGATGTGAAGAATGTGGCAAAGCCTTTATCTGGTTTTCAACCCTTACTAG
ACACAGGAGAGTTCATACTGGAGAGAAATCCTACAAATATGAATGTGGCAAATCTTTTAACCAGGACTCA
AACCTTACTACACATAAGAGAATTCATACTGGACAGAAACCCTACAAATGTGAAGAATGTGGCACATCTT
TCTACCAATTCTCATACCTTACTAGGCATAAGCTAATTCATACTAGAGAGAAACCCTATAAATGTGAACA
ATATGGCAAAACTTTTAACCAATCTTCAACCCTTACTGGACATAAGATAATTCATAATGGAGAAAAACCC
TATAAATGTGAAGAATGTGGCAAAGCCTTTAGTATTTTCTCAACCCCTACTAAACATAAGATAATTCACA
CTGAAGAGAAATCCCACAGATGTGAAGAATATTGCAAAGCTTATAAGGAGTCCTCACACCTTACTACACA
TAAAAGAATTCATACTGGAGAGAAACCCTACAAATGTGAAGAATGTGGCAAAGCCTTTAGTATTTTCTCA
ACCCTTACTAAACATAAGATAATTCACACTGAAGAGAAATCCCACAGATGTGAAGAATGTGGCAAAGCTT
ATAAGGAGTCTTCACACCTTACTACACATAAAAGAATTCATACTGGAGAGAAACCCTACAAATGTGAAGA
ATGTGGCAAAACCTTTAGTGTATTCTCAATTCTTACTAAACATAAAATAATTCATACAGAAGAGAAACCC
TACAAATGTGAAGAATGTGGCAAAGCTTTTAAACGATCTTCAACCCTTACTAAACATAGGATAATTCATA
CTGAAGAGAAACCCTACAAATGTGAAGAATGTGGCAAAGCTTTTAACCAATCTTCAACCCTTAGTATACA
TAAAATAATTCATACTGGAGAAAAACCCTACAAATGTGAAGAATGTGGCAAAGCTTTTAAACGATCTTCA
ACCCTTACTATACATAAAATGATTCACACTGGAGAAAAACCCTACAAATGTGAAGAATGTGGCAAAGCTT
TTAATCGGTCCTCACACCTTACTACACATAAGAGAATTCATACTGGACACAAACCCTACAAATGTAAAGA
ATGTGGCAAATCCTTTAGTGTATTCTCAACCCTTACTAAACACAAGATAATTCATACTGATAAGAAACCC
TACAAATGTGAAGAATGTGGCAAAGCTTTTAACCGATCTTCAATCCTTAGTATACATAAGAAAATTCATA
CTGGAGAAAAACCCTACAAATGTGAAGAATGTGGCAAAGCTTTTAAGCGGTCCTCACACCTCGCTGGGCA
CAAGCAAATTCATAGTGTACAAAAACCCTACAAATGTGAAGAATGTGGCAAAGCCTTTAGTATATTCTCA
ACCCTTACTAAACATAAGATAATTCATACTGAAGAGAAACCCTACAAATGTGAAAAATGTGGCAAAACTT
TCTACCGATTCTCAAACCTTAATACGCATAAGATAATTCATACTGGAGAGAAACCTTGCAAATGTGAAGA
ATGTGGCAAAGCTTTTAACCATTCCTCAAACCTTATTAAACATAAGCTAATTCATACTGGAGACAAACCC
TACAAATGTGAAGCATGTGGCAAAGCTTTTAGGCGGTCTTCACATCTTAGTAGACATAAGATAATTCATA
TTGGAATTCATACTGAAGAGACTGTACAAAAGTAGTAATGAACTAGTCCGTAACTTGAAAGTATTTCGAT
TTCTTGGCTTTATATATCTTGTGGAAAGGACGAGTAGAATCGAGAGGGCGAGACTTCACGCGTTAAGTCG
ACAATCAACCTCTGGATTACAAAATTTGTGAAAGATTGACTGGTATTCTTAACTATGTTGCTCCTTTTAC
GCTATGTGGATACGCTGCTTTAATGCCTTTGTATCATGCTATTGCTTCCCGTATGGCTTTCATTTTCTCC
TCCTTGTATAAATCCTGGTTGCTGTCTCTTTATGAGGAGTTGTGGCCCGTTGTCAGGCAACGTGGCGTGG
TGTGCACTGTGTTTGCTGACGCAACCCCCACTGGTTGGGGCATTGCCACCACCTGTCAGCTCCTTTCCGG
GACTTTCGCTTTCCCCCTCCCTATTGCCACGGCGGAACTCATCGCCGCCTGCCTTGCCCGCTGCTGGACA
GGGGCTCGGCTGTTGGGCACTGACAATTCCGTGGTGTTGTCGGGGAAATCATCGTCCTTTCCTTGGCTGC
TCGCCTGTGTTGCCACCTGGATTCTGCGCGGGACGTCCTTCTGCTACGTCCCTTCGGCCCTCAATCCAGC
GGACCTTCCTTCCCGCGGCCTGCTGCCGGCTCTGCGGCCTCTTCCGCGTCTTCGCCTTCGCCCTCAGACG
AGTCGGATCTCCCTTTGGGCCGCCTCCCCGCGTCGACTTTAAGACCAATGACTTACAAGGCAGCTGTAGA
TCTTAGCCACTTTTTAAAAGAAAAGGGGGGACTGGAAGGGCTAATTCACTCCCAACGAAGACAAGATCTG
CTTTTTGCTTGTACTGGGTCTCTCTGGTTAGACCAGATCTGAGCCTGGGAGCTCTCTGGCTAACTAGGGA
ACCCACTGCTTAAGCCTCAATAAAGCTTGCCTTGAGTGCTTCAAGTAGTGTGTGCCCGTCTGTTGTGTGA
CTCTGGTAACTAGAGATCCCTCAGACCCTTTTAGTCAGTGTGGAAAATCTCTAGCAGTACGTATAGTAGT
TCATGTCATCTTATTATTCAGTATTTATAACTTGCAAAGAAATGAATATCAGAGAGTGAGAGGAACTTGT
TTATTGCAGCTTATAATGGTTACAAATAAAGCAATAGCATCACAAATTTCACAAATAAAGCATTTTTTTC
ACTGCATTCTAGTTGTGGTTTGTCCAAACTCATCAATGTATCTTATCATGTCTGGCTCTAGCTATCCCGC
CCCTAACTCCGCCCATCCCGCCCCTAACTCCGCCCAGTTCCGCCCATTCTCCGCCCCATGGCTGACTAAT
TTTTTTTATTTATGCAGAGGCCGAGGCCGCCTCGGCCTCTGAGCTATTCCAGAAGTAGTGAGGAGGCTTT
TTTGGAGGCCTAGGGACGTACCCAATTCGCCCTATAGTGAGTCGTATTACGCGCGCTCACTGGCCGTCGT
TTTACAACGTCGTGACTGGGAAAACCCTGGCGTTACCCAACTTAATCGCCTTGCAGCACATCCCCCTTTC
GCCAGCTGGCGTAATAGCGAAGAGGCCCGCACCGATCGCCCTTCCCAACAGTTGCGCAGCCTGAATGGCG
AATGGG
[124 nt withheld, positions 7637-7760]
C
[91 nt withheld, positions 7762-7852]
A
[49 nt withheld, positions 7854-7902]
CCTTTGACGTTGGAGTCCACGTTCTTT
[37 nt withheld, positions 7930-7966]
ACCCTATCTCGGTCTATTCTTTTGATTTATAAGGGATTTTGCCGATTTCGGCCTATTGGTTAAAAAATGA
GCTGATTTAACAAAAATTTAACGCGAATTTTAACAAAATATTAACGCTTACAATTTAGGTGGCACTTTTC
GGGGAAATGTGCGCGGAACCCCTATTTGTTTATTTTTCTAAATACATTCAAATATGTATCCGCTCATGAG
ACAATAACCCTGATAAATGCTTCAATAATATTGAAAAAGGAAGAGTATGAGTATTCAACATTTCCGTGTC
GCCCTTATTCCCTTTTTTGCGGCATTTTGCCTTCCTGTTTTTGCTCACCCAGAAACGCTGGTGAAAGTAA
AAGATGCTGAAGATCAGTTGGGTGCACGAGTGGGTTACATCGAACTGGATCTCAACAGCGGTAAGATCCT
TGAGAGTTTTCGCCCCGAAGAACGTTTTCCAATGATGAGCACTTTTAAAGTTCTGCTATGTGGCGCGGTA
TTATCCCGTATTGACGCCGGGCAAGAGCAACTCGGTCGCCGCATACACTATTCTCAGAATGACTTGGTTG
AGTACTCACCAGTCACAGAAAAGCATCTTACGGATGGCATGACAGTAAGAGAATTATGCAGTGCTGCCAT
AACCATGAGTGATAACACTGCGGCCAACTTACTTCTGACAACGATCGGAGGACCGAAGGAGCTAACCGCT
TTTTTGCACAACATGGGGGATCATGTAACTCGCCTTGATCGTTGGGAACCGGAGCTGAATGAAGCCATAC
CAAACGACGAGCGTGACACCACGATGCCTGTAGCAATGGCAACAACGTTGCGCAAACTATTAACTGGCGA
ACTACTTACTCTAGCTTCCCGGCAACAATTAATAGACTGGATGGAGGCGGATAAAGTTGCAGGACCACTT
CTGCGCTCGGCCCTTCCGGCTGGCTGGTTTATTGCTGATAAATCTGGAGCCGGTGAGCGTGGGTCTCGCG
GTATCATTGCAGCACTGGGGCCAGATGGTAAGCCCTCCCGTATCGTAGTTATCTACACGACGGGGAGTCA
GGCAACTATGGATGAACGAAATAGACAGATCGCTGAGATAGGTGCCTCACTGATTAAGCATTGGTAACTG
TCAGACCAAGTTTACTCATATATACTTTAGATTGATTTAAAACTTCATTTTTAATTTAAAAGGATCTAGG
TGAAGATCCTTTTTGATAATCTCATGACCAAAATCCCTTAACGTGAGTTTTCGTTCCACTGAGCGTCAGA
CCCCGTAGAAAAGATCAAAGGATCTTCTTGAGATCCTTTTTTTCTGCGCGTAATCTGCTGCTTGCAAACA
AAAAAACCACCGCTACCAGCGGTGGTTTGTTTGCCGGATCAAGAGCTACCAACTCTTTTTCCGAAGGTAA
CTGGCTTCAGCAGAGCGCAGATACCAAATACTGTTCTTCTAGTGTAGCCGTAGTTAGGCCACCACTTCAA
GAACTCTGTAGCACCGCCTACATACCTCGCTCTGCTAATCCTGTTACCAGTGGCTGCTGCCAGTGGCGAT
AAGTCGTGTCTTACCGGGTTGGACTCAAGACGATAGTTACCGGATAAGGCGCAGCGGTCGGGCTGAACGG
GGGGTTCGTGCACACAGCCCAGCTTGGAGCGAACGACCTACACCGAACTGAGATACCTACAGCGTGAGCT
ATGAGAAAGCGCCACGCTTCCCGAAGGGAGAAAGGCGGACAGGTATCCGGTAAGCGGCAGGGTCGGAACA
GGAGAGCGCACGAGGGAGCTTCCAGGGGGAAACGCCTGGTATCTTTATAGTCCTGTCGGGTTTCGCCACC
TCTGACTTGAGCGTCGATTTTTGTGATGCTCGTCAGGGGGGCGGAGCCTATGGAAAAACGCCAGCAACGC
GGCCTTTTTACGGTTCCTGGCCTTTTGCTGGCCTTTTGCTCACATGTTCTTTCCTGCGTTATCCCCTGAT
TCTGTGGATAACCGTATTACCGCCTTTGAGTGAGCTGATACCGCTCGCCGCAGCCGAACGACCGAGCGCA
GCGAGTCAGTGAGCGAGGAAGCGGAAGAGCGCCCAATACGCAAACCGCCTCTCCCCGCGCGTTGGCCGAT
TCATTAATGCAGCTGGCACGACAGGTTTCCCGACTGGAAAGCGGGCAGTGAGCGCAACGCAATTAATGTG
AGTTAGCTCACTCATTAGGCACCCCAGGCTTTACACTTTATGCTTCCGGCTCGTATGTTGTGTGGAATTG
TGAGCGGATAACAATTTCACACAGGAAACAGCTATGACCATGATTACGCCAAGCGCGCAATTAACCCTCA
CTAAAGGGAACAAAAGCTGGAGCTGCAAGC
