>Addgene plasmid #143087 | TFORF0965 | depositor partial sequence | sequence record 281399 | Insert
ACCGCCACCATGAATGAGTGTAATGTGCACAAAGAAGGTTATAATGAACTAAACCAGTATTTGACAACTA
CCCAGAGCAAAATATTTCAATGTGATAAATATGTGAAAGTCTTTCATAAACTTTTAAATTCAAATAGACA
TAACACAAAACATACTGGAAAGAAACCTTTCAAATGTAAAAAATGTGGCAAATCATTTTGCATGCTTTTA
CACCTATGTCAGCATAAAAGAATTCATATTAGAGAGAATTCTTACCGATGTGAAGAATGTGGCAAAGCCT
TTATCTGGTTTTCAACCCTTACTAGACACAGGAGAGTTCATACTGGAGAGAAATCCTACAAATATGAATG
TGGCAAATCTTTTAACCAGGACTCAAACCTTACTACACATAAGAGAATTCATACTGGACAGAAACCCTAC
AAATGTGAAGAATGTGGCACATCTTTCTACCAATTCTCATACCTTACTAGGCATAAGCTAATTCATACTA
GAGAGAAACCCTATAAATGTGAACAATATGGCAAAACTTTTAACCAATCTTCAACCCTTACTGGACATAA
GATAATTCATAATGGAGAAAAACCCTATAAATGTGAAGAATGTGGCAAAGCCTTTAGTATTTTCTCAACC
CCTACTAAACATAAGATAATTCACACTGAAGAGAAATCCCACAGATGTGAAGAATATTGCAAAGCTTATA
AGGAGTCCTCACACCTTACTACACATAAAAGAATTCATACTGGAGAGAAACCCTACAAATGTGAAGAATG
TGGCAAAGCCTTTAGTATTTTCTCAACCCTTACTAAACATAAGATAATTCACACTGAAGAGAAATCCCAC
AGATGTGAAGAATGTGGCAAAGCTTATAAGGAGTCTTCACACCTTACTACACATAAAAGAATTCATACTG
GAGAGAAACCCTACAAATGTGAAGAATGTGGCAAAACCTTTAGTGTATTCTCAATTCTTACTAAACATAA
AATAATTCATACAGAAGAGAAACCCTACAAATGTGAAGAATGTGGCAAAGCTTTTAAACGATCTTCAACC
CTTACTAAACATAGGATAATTCATACTGAAGAGAAACCCTACAAATGTGAAGAATGTGGCAAAGCTTTTA
ACCAATCTTCAACCCTTAGTATACATAAAATAATTCATACTGGAGAAAAACCCTACAAATGTGAAGAATG
TGGCAAAGCTTTTAAACGATCTTCAACCCTTACTATACATAAAATGATTCACACTGGAGAAAAACCCTAC
AAATGTGAAGAATGTGGCAAAGCTTTTAATCGGTCCTCACACCTTACTACACATAAGAGAATTCATACTG
GACACAAACCCTACAAATGTAAAGAATGTGGCAAATCCTTTAGTGTATTCTCAACCCTTACTAAACACAA
GATAATTCATACTGATAAGAAACCCTACAAATGTGAAGAATGTGGCAAAGCTTTTAACCGATCTTCAATC
CTTAGTATACATAAGAAAATTCATACTGGAGAAAAACCCTACAAATGTGAAGAATGTGGCAAAGCTTTTA
AGCGGTCCTCACACCTCGCTGGGCACAAGCAAATTCATAGTGTACAAAAACCCTACAAATGTGAAGAATG
TGGCAAAGCCTTTAGTATATTCTCAACCCTTACTAAACATAAGATAATTCATACTGAAGAGAAACCCTAC
AAATGTGAAAAATGTGGCAAAACTTTCTACCGATTCTCAAACCTTAATACGCATAAGATAATTCATACTG
GAGAGAAACCTTGCAAATGTGAAGAATGTGGCAAAGCTTTTAACCATTCCTCAAACCTTATTAAACATAA
GCTAATTCATACTGGAGACAAACCCTACAAATGTGAAGCATGTGGCAAAGCTTTTAGGCGGTCTTCACAT
CTTAGTAGACATAAGATAATTCATATTGGAATTCATACTGAAGAGACTGTACAAAAGTAGTAATGAACTA
GTCCGTAACTTGAAAGTATTTCGATTTCTTGGCTTTATATATCTTGTGGAAAGGACGAGTAGAATCGAGA
GGGCGAGACTTC
