>Addgene plasmid #143087 | TFORF0965 | depositor partial sequence | sequence record 281400 | Barcode
GTAGAATCGAGAGGGCGAGACTTC
